Addgene plasmid #43834: sZF3
Depositing lab: George Church. Depositing organization: Harvard Medical School. Publication: Barcoding cells using cell-surface programmable DNA-binding domains. Mali P, Aach J, Lee JH, Levner D, Nip L, Church GM. Nat Methods. 2013 Mar 17. doi: 10.1038/nmeth.2407. PubMed 23503053.
Backbone
  Vector backbone: pDisplay
  Backbone manufacturer: Invitrogen
  Vector type: Mammalian Expression
Growth in bacteria
  Bacterial resistance: Ampicillin, 100 μg/mL
  Growth temperature: 37°C
  Growth strain: Top10
  Copy number: Unknown
Gene/Insert
  Gene/Insert name: sZF3
  Species: Synthetic
  Insert size (bp): 315
  Promoter: CMV
  Tag / fusion protein: HA Flag (N terminal on insert); Myc (C terminal on insert)
  Cloning method: Restriction Enzyme; 5′ cloning site BglII (not destroyed); 3′ cloning site SacII (not destroyed)
  Sequencing primers: 5′ CMV_F
Terms and licenses: Academic/Nonprofit Terms; Industry Terms: Not Available to Industry
How to cite: sZF3 was a gift from George Church (Addgene plasmid # 43834 ; http://n2t.net/addgene:43834 ; RRID:Addgene_43834)
