[The description below was written by a language model from this plasmid's Addgene catalogue record.]
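Description:
sZF3 is a mammalian expression plasmid built on the commercial pDisplay backbone, a vector designed to route a protein of interest through the secretory pathway and anchor it on the outer face of the plasma membrane. In the standard pDisplay design this is done by fusing the insert between an N-terminal secretion leader and a C-terminal transmembrane anchor domain, although these backbone elements are not itemised in the record and no feature table is available to confirm them. The plasmid is propagated in E. coli under ampicillin selection; its copy number is listed as unknown, and the record does not state any mammalian selection marker.

The insert is a short synthetic open reading frame of 315 bp named sZF3, cloned between BglII and SacII sites that both remain intact, and transcribed from the CMV promoter for strong constitutive expression in mammalian cells. The name and the associated publication, which concerns barcoding cells with cell-surface programmable DNA-binding domains, indicate that it encodes a surface-displayed zinc finger DNA-binding domain; the record does not give its target sequence or finger composition. The insert carries HA and Flag epitopes at its N terminus and a Myc epitope at its C terminus, which allow detection of the displayed protein by antibody staining and confirmation of full-length expression. The construct is evidently one of a set of such surface zinc finger plasmids, intended to let cells expressing it be labelled or distinguished by binding of specific double-stranded DNA probes supplied from outside the cell.
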