>Addgene plasmid #43834 | sZF3 | depositor partial sequence | sequence record 59217 | ZF3
GACTACAAGGATGACGACGATAAATCTAGACCCGGGGAGCGCCCCTTCCAGTGTCGCATTTGCATGCGGA
ACTTTTCGACCCGGCAGAACCTGGACACCCATACCCGTACTCATACCGGTGAAAAACCGTTTCAGTGTCG
GATCTGTATGCGAAATTTCTCCCGGCGGGACACCCTGGAGCGGCATCTACGTACGCACACCGGCGAGAAG
CCATTCCAATGCCGAATATGCATGCGCAACTTCAGTCGGCCCGACGCCCTGCCCCGGCACCTAAAAACCC
ACCTGAGGGGATCCCAACTAGTCAAAAGTGAACTG
