>Addgene plasmid #43834 | sZF3 | addgene partial sequence | sequence record 59755 | CMV-F 5'-CGCAAATGGGCGGTAGGCGTG-3'
AGCAGAGCTCTCTGGCTAACTAGAGAACCCACTGCTTACTGGCTTATCGAAATTAATACGACTCACTATA
GGGAGACCCAAGCTTGGTACCGAGCTCGGATCCACTAGTAACGGCCGCCAGTGTGCTGGAATTCGGCTTG
GGGATATCCACCATGGAGACAGACACACTCCTGCTATGGGTACTGCTGCTCTGGGTTCCAGGTTCCACTG
GTGACTATCCATATGATGTTCCAGATTATGCTGGGGCCCAGCCGGCCAGATCTGACTACAAGGATGACGA
CGATAAATCTAGACCCGGGGAGCGCCCCTTCCAGTGTCGCATTTGCATGCGGAACTTTTCGACCCGGCAG
AACCTGGACACCCATACCCGTACTCATACCGGTGAAAAACCGTTTCAGTGTCGGATCTGTATGCGAAATT
TCTCCCGGCGGGACACCCTGGAGCGGCATCTACGTACGCACACCGGCGAGAAGCCATTCCAATGCCGAAT
ATGCATGCGCAACTTCAGTCGGCCCGACGCCCTGCCCCGGCACCTAAAAACCCACCTGAGGGGATCCCAA
CTAGTCAAAAGTGAACTGCCGCGGCTGCAGGTCGACGAACAAAAACTCATCTCAGAAGAGGATCTGAATG
CTGTGGGCCAGGACACGCAGGAGGTCATCGTGGTGCCACACTCCTTGCCCTTTAAGGTGGTGGTGATCTC
AGCCATCCTGGCCCTGGTGGTGCTCACCATCATCTCCCTTATCATCCTCATCATGCTTTGGCAGAAGAAG
CCACGTTAGGCGGCCGCTCGAGATCAGCCTCGACTGTGCCTTCTAGTTGCCAGCCATCTGTTGTTTGCCC
CTCCCCCGTGCCTTCCTTGACCCTGGAAGGTGCCACTCCCACTGTCCTTTC
